Addgene plasmid #178343: ER-CanlonicSF
Purpose: To explore endoplasmic reticulum lactate dynamics
Depositing lab: Alejandro San Martín. Depositing organization: Centro de Estudios Cientificos. Publication: Single-Fluorophore Indicator to Explore Cellular and Sub-cellular Lactate Dynamics. Aburto C, Galaz A, Bernier A, Sandoval PY, Holtheuer-Gallardo S, Ruminot I, Soto-Ojeda I, Hertenstein H, Schweizer JA, Schirmeier S, Pastor TP, Mardones GA, Barros LF, San Martin A. ACS Sens. 2022 Oct 28. doi: 10.1021/acssensors.2c00731. PubMed 36306435.
Backbone
  Vector backbone: pCMV-myc-ER
  Backbone manufacturer: Thermo Scientific
  Backbone size w/o insert (bp): 5051
  Total vector size (bp): 6806
  Vector type: Mammalian Expression
  Selectable markers: Neomycin (select with G418)
Growth in bacteria
  Bacterial resistance: Ampicillin, 100 μg/mL
  Growth temperature: 37°C
  Growth strain: DH5alpha
  Copy number: High Copy
Gene/Insert
  Gene/Insert name: ER-CanlonicSF (alt name: ER Targeted Calcium-and-Lactate Optical Nano-Indicator from CECs Single Fluorophore)
  Species: Synthetic
  Insert size (bp): 1755
  Promoter: CMV
  Tag / fusion protein: ER Signal Exon 1 (N terminal on insert); ER Signal Exon 2 (N terminal on insert); ER Retention Signal (C terminal on insert)
  Cloning method: Restriction Enzyme; 5′ cloning site BamHI (not destroyed); 3′ cloning site NotI (not destroyed)
  Sequencing primers: 5′ CGCAAATGGGCGGTAGGCGTG; 3′ TAGAAGGCACAGTCGAGG
Terms and licenses: Academic/Nonprofit Terms; Industry Terms: Not Available to Industry
Depositor comments: Please visit https://www.biorxiv.org/content/10.1101/2020.10.01.322404v1 for bioRxiv preprint.
How to cite: ER-CanlonicSF was a gift from Alejandro San Martín (Addgene plasmid # 178343 ; http://n2t.net/addgene:178343 ; RRID:Addgene_178343)
