[The description below was written by a language model from this plasmid's Addgene catalogue record and pLannotate feature annotations shown in this document.]
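Description:
ER-CanlonicSF is a mammalian expression plasmid of about 6.8 kb built on the pCMV-myc-ER backbone, encoding a genetically encoded, single-fluorophore lactate indicator targeted to the endoplasmic reticulum. It is maintained in E. coli through a high-copy ColE1/pUC-type origin and an ampicillin resistance gene (β-lactamase with its own promoter). It also carries an f1 phage origin. For selection in mammalian cells, an SV40 early promoter drives a neomycin phosphotransferase cassette conferring G418 resistance, terminated by an SV40 polyadenylation signal. The short "ble" match annotated just downstream of this marker is a fragment, probably residual Tn5-derived sequence rather than a working marker.

The payload is a synthetic insert of roughly 1.75 kb cloned between BamHI and NotI sites. It is transcribed from the human CMV immediate-early enhancer and promoter and terminated by the bovine growth hormone polyadenylation signal. At the N-terminus, the backbone supplies a two-exon ER signal, annotated as a modified mouse immunoglobulin heavy chain signal sequence, which directs the nascent protein into the secretory pathway. A C-terminal ER retention signal then keeps it in the ER lumen. Within the sensor, automated annotation identifies a green fluorescent protein of Aequorea victoria origin (labelled cEGFP). It also finds a fragment resembling the Rhodobacter sphaeroides periplasmic binding protein TakP. This suggests a fluorescent protein combined with a bacterial ligand-binding domain, although the table does not annotate the whole insert and the record does not name the binding moiety. The alternative name describes a calcium-and-lactate optical indicator. The stated purpose is to explore lactate dynamics in the endoplasmic reticulum of transfected mammalian cells by fluorescence imaging.
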