Features (pLannotate 1.2.2; 15 found; start..end, strand, type, name):
     12..388     +  enhancer       CMV enhancer: human cytomegalovirus immediate early enhancer
    390..593     +  promoter       CMV promoter: human cytomegalovirus (CMV) immediate early promoter
    656..794     +  sig_peptide    IgH signal sequence: modified signal sequence from the mouse immunoglobulin heavy chain variable region
   1347..2075    +  CDS            cEGFP: cEGFP is a basic (constitutively fluorescent) green fluorescent protein published in 2008, derived from Aequorea victoria.
   2085..2189    +  CDS            takP (fragment): TAKP_RHOS4 - Also known as smoM From Rhodobacter sphaeroides (strain ATCC 17023 / DSM 158 / JCM 6121 / NBRC 12203 / NCIMB 8253 / ATH 2.4.1.) (Cereibacter sphaeroides).
   2669..2876    +  polyA_signal   bGH poly(A) signal: bovine growth hormone polyadenylation signal
   2897..2918    +  promoter       SV40 promoter (fragment): SV40 enhancer and early promoter
   2939..3367    +  rep_origin     f1 ori (sequence partly withheld): f1 bacteriophage origin of replication; arrow indicates direction of (+) strand synthesis
   3381..3710    +  promoter       SV40 promoter: SV40 enhancer and early promoter
   3740..4530    +  CDS            NeoR/KanR (fragment): aminoglycoside phosphotransferase from Tn5; aph(3')-II (or nptII); confers resistance to neomycin, kanamycin, and G418 (Geneticin®)
   4551..4709    +  CDS            ble (fragment): BLE_KLEPN - Experimental evidence at protein level: Swiss-Prot protein existence level 1. Binding protein with a strong affinity to the bleomycin family of antibiotics. Binds to CL990; an antimitotic-antibiotic compound. From Klebsiella pneumoniae.
   4704..4825    +  polyA_signal   SV40 poly(A) signal: SV40 polyadenylation signal
   5029..5617    -  rep_origin     ori: high-copy-number ColE1/pMB1/pBR322/pUC origin of replication
   5788..6648    -  CDS            AmpR: β-lactamase; bla; confers resistance to ampicillin, carbenicillin, and related antibiotics
   6649..6753    -  promoter       AmpR promoter: bla
>Addgene plasmid #178343 | ER-CanlonicSF | addgene full sequence | sequence record 371362 | Addgene NGS Result
GTACCGAATTCACATTGATTATTGAGTAGTTATTAATAGTAATCAATTACGGGGTCATTAGTTCATAGCC
CATATATGGAGTTCCGCGTTACATAACTTACGGTAAATGGCCCGCCTGGCTGACCGCCCAACGACCCCCG
CCCATTGACGTCAATAATGACGTATGTTCCCATAGTAACGCCAATAGGGACTTTCCATTGACGTCAATGG
GTGGAGTATTTACGGTAAACTGCCCACTTGGCAGTACATCAAGTGTATCATATGCCAAGTACGCCCCCTA
TTGACGTCAATGACGGTAAATGGCCCGCCTGGCATTATGCCCAGTACATGACCTTATGGGACTTTCCTAC
TTGGCAGTACATCTACGGTTAGTCATCGCTATTACCATAGTGATGCGGTTTTGGCAGTACATCAATGGGC
GTGGATAGCGGTTTGACTCACGGGGATTTCCAAGTCTCCACCCCATTGACGTCAATGGGAGTTTGTTTTG
GCACCAAAATCAACGGGACTTTCCAAAATGTCGTAACAACTCCGCCCCATTGACGCAAATGGGCGGTAGG
CGTGTACGGTGGGAGGTCTATATAAGCAGAGCTTTCTGGCTAACTAGAGAACCCACTGCTTACTGGCACG
TGGAAATTAATACGACGTGGCCACCATGGGATGGAGCTGTATCATCCTCTTCTTGGTAGCAACAGCTACA
GGTAAGGGGTTAACAGTAGCAGGCTTGAGGTCTGGACATATATATGGGTGACAATGACATCCACTTTGCC
TTTCTCTCCACAGGCGCGCACTCCCAGGTCCAACTGCAGGGATCCATGTTTTCTCCTCTGGCGGTGGCCC
AAGCGAGGCGCTACCGTTGGCGCATCCAGACCGCTTGGGATGCGGGCACGGTAGGCTATTCCCTGTTCCA
GAAGTTCACCGAGCGTGTTAAGGAGCTCACCGACGGCCAGTTGGAGGTTCAGCCCTTCCCCGCAGGGGCC
GTGGTGGGCACCTTTGACATGTTTGACGCGGTGAAGACGGGCGTTTTGGACGGGATGAACCCCTTCACCC
TCGCATGGGCGGGGCGGATGCCGGTGACGGCCTTTCTTTCCTCCTATGCCCTGGGTTTGGACCGGCCCGA
CCAGTGGGAGACCTGGTTCTACAGCCTGGGCGGCCTGGACATCGCCCGGAGGGCCTTCGCCGAGCAGGGG
CTTTTCTACGTGGGCCCCGTGCAACACGATTTGAACATCATCCACTCCAAAAAGCCGATCCGTCGCTTTG
AGGATTTCAAAGGGGTAAAGCTGCGGGTGCCGGGCGGAATGATTGCTGAAGTCTTTGCCGCCGCGGGGGC
CTCCACGGTCCTTCTACTAGAAAACGTCTATATCAAGGCCGACAAGCAGAAGAACGGCATCAAGGCGAAC
TTCAAGATCCGCCACAACATCGAGGACGGCGGCGTGCAGCTCGCCTACCACTACCAGCAGAACACCCCCA
TCGGCGACGGCCCCGTGCTGCTGCCCGACAACCACTACCTGAGCGTCCAGTCCAAGCTGAGCAAAGACCC
CAACGAGAAGCGCGATCACATGGTCCTGCTGGAGTTCGTGACCGCCGCCGGGATCACTCTCGGCATGGAC
GAGCTGTACAAGGGTGGTACCGGTGGATCTATGGTGAGCAAGGGCGAGGAGCTGTTCACCGGGGTGGTGC
CCATCCTGGTCGAGCTGGACGGCGACGTAAACGGCCACAAGTTCAGCGTGTCCGGCGAGGGCGAGGGCGA
TGCCACCTACGGCAAGCTGACCCTGAAGTTCATCTGCACCACCGGCAAGCTGCCCGTGCCCTGGCCCACC
CTCGTGACCACCCTGACCTACGGCGTGCAGTGCTTCAGCCGCTACCCCGACCACATGAAGCAGCACGACT
TCTTCAAGTCCGCCATGCCCGAAGGCTACATCCAGGAGCGCACCATCTTCTTCAAGGACGACGGCAACTA
CAAGACCCGCGCCGAGGTGAAGTTCGAGGGCGACACCCTGGTGAACCGCATCGAGCTGAAGGGCATCGAC
TTCAAGGAGGACGGCAACATCCTGGGGCACAAGCTGGAGTACAACACCAGACCCGGAGGCGAGGTCTATC
CTGCCTTGGAGCGTGGGGTCATTGATGCGGCCGACTTTGTGGGGCCTGCGGTCAACTACAATCTGGGCTT
CCACCAGGTGGCCAAGTACATCATTATGGGGCCCCCGGAGACCCCGGCCATCCATCAGCCGGTGGACCTT
ATGGACTTCACCATCAACCTCAATCGGTGGCGGTCGCTACCCAAGCCTTTGCAAGAGCGTTTCATCGCCG
CTGTTCACGAATACAGTTGGATTCACTACGCCGGGATTCAAAAGGCCAACCTCGAGGCCTGGCCCAAGTA
CCGCCAGGCGGGTGTGGAGGTCATCCGCCTGTCTAACGAGGACGTGCGCAAGTTCCGCCGTCTGGCCATC
CCCATCTGGTTCAAGTGGGCCAAGATGGACAAGTACTCGCGGGAGGCCTTCGCCAGCCAGCTGGAGTACA
TGAAGGGCATCGGCTACGTTACGGACGAGGAGCTCAAGGGGCTTTCCCTTGCGGCCGCAGAACAAAAACT
CATCTCAGAAGAGGATCTGAATGGGGCCGCAAGCGAGAAGGACGAGCTGTAGTCTAGAAGCTCGCTGATC
AGCCTCGACTGTGCCTTCTAGTTGCCAGCCATCTGTTGTTTGCCCCTCCCCCGTGCCTTCCTTGACCCTG
GAAGGTGCCACTCCCACTGTCCTTTCCTAATAAAATGAGGAAATTGCATCGCATTGTCTGAGTAGGTGTC
ATTCTATTCTGGGGGGTGGGGTGGGGCAGGACAGCAAGGGGGAGGATTGGGAAGACAATAGCAGGCATGC
TGGGGATGGCCCGGGCTCTATGGCTTCTGAGGCGGAAAGAACCAGCTGGGGCTCTAGGGGGTATCCCC
[124 nt withheld, positions 2939-3062]
C
[72 nt withheld, positions 3064-3135]
TCCCCCAAAAAACTTGATTA
[49 nt withheld, positions 3156-3204]
CCTTTGACGTTGGAGTCCACGTTCTTT
[37 nt withheld, positions 3232-3268]
ACCCTATCTCGGTCTATTCTTTTGATTTATAAGGGATTTTGCCGATTTCGGCCTATTGGTTAAAAAATGA
GCTGATTTAACAAAAATTTAACGCGAATTAATTCTGTGGAATGTGTGTCAGTTAGGGTGTGGAAAGTCCC
CAGGCTCCCCAGCAGGCAGAAGTATGCAAAGCATGCATCTCAATTAGTCAGCAACCAGGTGTGGAAAGTC
CCCAGGCTCCCCAGCAGGCAGAAGTATGCAAAGCATGCATCTCAATTAGTCAGCAACCATAGTCCCGCCC
CTAACTCCGCCCATCCCGCCCCTAACTCCGCCCAGTTCCGCCCATTCTCCGCCCCTAGGCTGACTAATTT
TTTTTATTTATGCAGAGGCCGAGGCCGCCTCTGCCTCTGAGCTATTCCAGAAGTAGTGAGGAGGCTTTTT
TGGAGGCCTAGGCTTTTGCAAAAAGCTCCCCCCCCGGGAGGTCCACAATGGTTGAACAAGATGGATTGCA
CGCAGGTTCTCCGGCCGCTTGGGTGGAGAGGCTATTCGGCTATGACTGGGCACAACAGACAATCGGCTGC
TCTGATGCCGCCGTGTTCCGGCTGTCAGCGCAGGGGCGCCCGGTTCTTTTTGTCAAGACCGACCTGTCCG
GTGCCCTGAATGAACTCCAGGACGAGGCAGCGCGGCTATCGTGGCTGGCCACGACGGGCGTTCCTTGCGC
AGCTGTGCTCGACGTTGTCACTGAAGCGGGAAGGGACTGGCTGCTATTGGGCGAAGTGCCGGGGCAGGAT
CTCCTGTCATCTCACCTTGCTCCTGCCGAGAAAGTATCCATCATGGCTGATGCAATGCGGCGGCTGCATA
CGCTTGATCCGGCTACCTGCCCATTCGACCACCAAGCGAAACATCGCATCGAGCGAGCACGTACTCGGAT
GGAAGCCGGTCTTGTCGATCAGGATGATCTGGACGAAGAGCATCAGGGGCTCGCGCCAGCCGAACTGTTC
GCCAGGCTCAAGGCGCGTATGCCCGACGGCGAGGATCTCGTCGTGACTCATGGCGATGCCTGCTTGCCGA
ATATCATGGTGGAAAATGGCCGCTTTTCTGGATTCATCGACTGTGGCCGGCTGGGTGTGGCGGACCGCTA
TCAGGACATAGCGTTGGCTACCCGTGATATTGCTGAAGAGCTTGGCGGCGAATGGGCTGACCGCTTCCTC
GTGCTTTACGGTATCGCCGCTCCCGATTCGCAGCGCATCGCCTTCTATCGCCTTCTTGACGAGTTCTTCT
GAGCGGGACTCTGGGGTTCGAAATGACCGACCAAGCGACGCCCAACCTGCCATCACGAGATTTCGATTCC
ACCGCCGCCTTCTATGAAAGGTTGGGCTTCGGAATCGTTTTCCGGGACGCCGGCTGGATGATCCTCCAGC
GCGGGGATCTCATGCTGGAGTTCTTCGCCCACCCCAACTTGTTTATTGCAGCTTATAATGGTTACAAATA
AAGCAATAGCATCACAAATTTCACAAATAAAGCATTTTTTTCACTGCATTCTAGTTGTGGTTTGTCCAAA
CTCATCAATGTATCTTATCATGTCTGTATACCGTCGATCTTTCCGCTTCCTCGCTCACTGACTCGCTGCG
CTCGGTCGTTCGGCTGCGGCGAGCGGTATCAGCTCACTCAAAGGCGGTAATACGGTTATCCACAGAATCA
GGGGATAACGCAGGAAAGAACATGTGAGCAAAAGGCCAGCAAAAGGCCAGGAACCGTAAAAAGGCCGCGT
TGCTGGCGTTTTTCCATAGGCTCCGCCCCCCTGACGAGCATCACAAAAATCGACGCTCAAGTCAGAGGTG
GCGAAACCCGACAGGACTATAAAGATACCAGGCGTTTCCCCCTGGAAGCTCCCTCGTGCGCTCTCCTGTT
CCGACCCTGCCGCTTACCGGATACCTGTCCGCCTTTCTCCCTTCGGGAAGCGTGGCGCTTTCTCATAGCT
CACGCTGTAGGTATCTCAGTTCGGTGTAGGTCGTTCGCTCCAAGCTGGGCTGTATGCACGAACCCCCCGT
TCAGCCCGACCGCTGCGCCTTATCCGGTAACTATCGTCTTGAGTCCAACCCGGTAAGACACGACTTATCG
CCACTGGCAGCAGCCACTGGTAACAGGATTAGCAGAGCGAGGTATGTAGGCGGTGCTACAGAGTTCTTGA
AGTGGTGGCCTAACTACGGCTACACTAGAAGAACAGTATTTGGTATCTGCGCTCTGCTGAAGCCAGTTAC
CTTCGGAAAAAGAGTTGGTAGCTCTTGATCCGGCAAACAAACCACCGCTGGTAGCGGTGGTTTTTTTGTT
TGCAAGCAGCAGATTACGCGCAGAAAAAAAGGATCTCAAGAAGATCCTTTGATCTTTTCTACGGGGTCTG
ACGCTCAGTGGAACGAAAACTCACGTTAAGGGATTTTGGTCATGAGATTATCAAAAAGGATCTTCACCTA
GATCCTTTTAAATTAAAAATGAAGTTTTAAATCAATCTAAAGTATATATGAGTAAACTTGGTCTGACAGT
TACCAATGCTTAATCAGTGAGGCACCTATCTCAGCGATCTGTCTATTTCGTTCATCCATAGTTGCCTGAC
TCCCCGTCGTGTAGATAACTACGATACGGGAGGGCTTACCATCTGGCCCCAGTGCTGCAATGATACCGCG
AGACCCACGCTCACCGGCTCCAGATTTATCAGCAATAAACCAGCCAGCCGGAAGGGCCGAGCGCAGAAGT
GGTCCTGCAACTTTATCCGCCTCCATCCAGTCTATTAATTGTTGCCGGGAAGCTAGAGTAAGTAGTTCGC
CAGTTAATAGTTTGCGCAACGTTGTTGCCATTGCTACAGGCATCGTGGTGTCACGCTCGTCGTTTGGTAT
GGCTTCATTCAGCTCCGGTTCCCAACGATCAAGGCGAGTTACATGATCCCCCATGTTGTGCAAAAAAGCG
GTTAGCTCCTTCGGTCCTCCGATCGTTGTCAGAAGTAAGTTGGCCGCAGTGTTATCACTCATGGTTATGG
CAGCACTGCATAATTCTCTTACTGTCATGCCATCCGTAAGATGCTTTTCTGTGACTGGTGAGTACTCAAC
CAAGTCATTCTGAGAATAGTGTATGCGGCGACCGAGTTGCTCTTGCCCGGCGTCAATACGGGATAATACC
GCGCCACATAGCAGAACTTTAAAAGTGCTCATCATTGGAAAACGTTCTTCGGGGCGAAAACTCTCAAGGA
TCTTACCGCTGTTGAGATCCAGTTCGATGTAACCCACTCGGGCACCCAACTGATCTTCAGCATCTTTTAC
TTTCACCAGCGTTTCTGGGTGAGCAAAAACAGGAAGGCAAAATGCCGCAAAAAAGGGAATAAGGGCGACA
CGGAAATGTTGAATACTCATACTCTTCCTTTTTCAATATTATTGAAGCATTTATCAGGGTTATTGTCTCA
TGAGCGGATACATATTTGAATGTATTTAGAAAAATAAACAAATAGGGGTTCCGCGCACATTTCCCCGAAA
AGTGCCACCTGACGTCAGATCGACGGATCGGGAGATCG
